>Addgene plasmid #18459 | T4 Lysozyme R96P | addgene partial sequence | sequence record 24245 | 3primeUP
GCTANTGAAAAAGCCCGCTCATTAGGCGGGCTCAGATCTGCTCATGTTTGACAGCTTATCATCGATAAGC
TTCGGCAATAAATTCTTGATATGTTTTCATATGTTTCCTTTAAATATTTTAATTAGTAATTGTCTATTCA
AGTAATTGTGAATATACTATCACAATTCCAAGAGAAAGTAAACAGCTTTATAGATTTTTATACGCGTCCC
AAGTGCCAGTTCTAAACGTTGTAATGACTCGTTTTGCGCGATTAGGTGTTTGATTATACCATCTACTTTT
AGCTAAGTTAACTGCTGCTTCATCCCAGCGTTTTTGTTGAAGCATACGTAAAGAGTTAGTAAATCCTGCC
ACACCGGTTTCTCCCATTTGGAAAACCATATTAATCAATGCACAGGGACGAACCGCATCAAGAGAATCAT
AAACCGGTTTTAATTTAGCATTTCTCAGAATTCCGCGAACAGCAGCATCAACATCCTGATTAAAGAGTTT
TTCAGCCTCATCTTTTGTAATTACACCATTGCAATTACGCCCAATAGCTTTATCTAATTCAGATTTAGCA
GCATTAAGTGATGGACTTTTTGTAAGCAAATGACCGATGCCAATAGTGTAATAGCCTTCTGTGTCTTTAT
AGATTTTAAGTCTAAGACCTTCATCTATACGTAACATTTCAAATATATTCATAATACCTCCTAAGCATCG
ATGGATCCTGTTTCCTGTGTGAAATTGTTATCCGCTCACAATTCCACACATTATACGAGCCGATGATAAT
TGTCACAGGGGGATGGGGAGTAGCTGANCTGTTCCNGGTGAATTGTANCGCTCCATCCCCC
