[The description below was written by a language model from this plasmid's Addgene catalogue record.]
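Description:
T4 Lysozyme R96P is a bacterial expression plasmid built on the pHS1403 backbone (about 5 kb without insert) that carries the bacteriophage T4 lysozyme gene (gene e) with a single amino-acid substitution, arginine 96 to proline. It is maintained in E. coli as a high-copy plasmid under ampicillin selection, with a standard cloning strain listed for propagation. The record does not state the origin of replication, the promoter that drives expression, or any induction system, and no feature table is available to confirm these elements. No tags or fusion partners are recorded either.

The insert of roughly 600 bp was cloned as a BamHI–HindIII fragment, and both sites remain intact, so the cassette can be excised or swapped. According to the depositor's notes, the BamHI site lies 27 bp from the start codon and the HindIII site 115 bp from the stop codon, meaning the fragment includes short flanking untranslated sequence on either side of the coding region.

T4 lysozyme is a small phage-encoded enzyme that degrades the bacterial cell wall, and it is a widely used model protein for studying how point mutations affect folding, thermodynamic stability and three-dimensional structure. A construct carrying a defined single substitution such as R96P fits that kind of work, namely producing the variant protein in bacteria for biophysical or structural comparison with the wild type and with other replacements at the same position. The record itself does not spell out a specific intended application.
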