Addgene plasmid #18459: T4 Lysozyme R96P
Depositing lab: Brian Matthews. Depositing organization: University of Oregon.
Backbone
  Vector backbone: pHS1403
  Backbone size w/o insert (bp): 5000
  Vector type: Bacterial Expression
Growth in bacteria
  Bacterial resistance: Ampicillin, 100 μg/mL
  Growth temperature: 37°C
  Growth strain: DH5alpha
  Copy number: High Copy
Gene/Insert
  Gene/Insert name: T4 Lysozyme
  Species: Bacteriophage T4
  Insert size (bp): 600
  Mutation: R96P
  GenBank ID: NP_049736
  Entrez Gene: e (a.k.a. T4p123)
  Cloning method: Restriction Enzyme; 5′ cloning site BamHI (not destroyed); 3′ cloning site HindIII (not destroyed)
  Sequencing primers: 5′ na; 3′ GGCGTATCACGAGGCCC
Terms and licenses: Academic/Nonprofit Terms; Industry Terms: Not Available to Industry
Depositor comments: The BamHI site is 27 bp from the ATG and the HindIII site is 115 bp from the stop.
How to cite: T4 Lysozyme R96P was a gift from Brian Matthews (Addgene plasmid # 18459 ; http://n2t.net/addgene:18459 ; RRID:Addgene_18459)
